Addgene plasmid #78769: PCS4 3XFLAG-PPARgamma1
Purpose: To overexpress PPARgamma1 in Mammalian Cells
Depositing lab: Jaewhan Song. Depositing organization: Yonsei University. Publication: Suppression of PPARgamma through MKRN1-mediated ubiquitination and degradation prevents adipocyte differentiation. Kim JH, Park KW, Lee EW, Jang WS, Seo J, Shin S, Hwang KA, Song J. Cell Death Differ. 2014 Apr;21(4):594-603. doi: 10.1038/cdd.2013.181. Epub 2013 Dec 13. PubMed 24336050.
Backbone
  Vector backbone: pCS4-3FLAG
  Backbone manufacturer: derived from pCS2+
  Vector type: Mammalian Expression
Growth in bacteria
  Bacterial resistance: Ampicillin, 100 μg/mL
  Growth temperature: 37°C
  Growth strain: DH5alpha
  Copy number: High Copy
Gene/Insert
  Gene/Insert name: PPAR_1 (alt name: isoform 1)
  Species: M. musculus (mouse)
  Entrez Gene: Pparg (a.k.a. Nr1c3, PPAR-gamma, PPAR-gamma2, PPARgamma, PPARgamma2)
  Promoter: CMV IE94
  Tag / fusion protein: 3xFLAG (N terminal on backbone)
  Cloning method: Restriction Enzyme; 5′ cloning site unknown (unknown if destroyed); 3′ cloning site unknown (unknown if destroyed)
  Sequencing primers: 5′ SP6; 3′ T7
Terms and licenses: Academic/Nonprofit Terms; Industry Terms: Not Available to Industry
Depositor comments: pCS4+ is based on pCS2+, with the following unique restriction endonuclease sites are added to MCS: BsrG1, EcoRV, AscI, NcoI, EcoO019, Sfi I, Fes I, Bgl II, Nhe I. A start codon with the Kozak sequence and stop codons in all three frames are added.
How to cite: PCS4 3XFLAG-PPARgamma1 was a gift from Jaewhan Song (Addgene plasmid # 78769 ; http://n2t.net/addgene:78769 ; RRID:Addgene_78769)
