[The description below was written by a language model from this plasmid's Addgene catalogue record and pLannotate feature annotations shown in this document.]
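Description:
PCS4 3XFLAG-PPARgamma1 is a mammalian expression plasmid built on pCS4-3FLAG, a derivative of pCS2+ in which the multiple cloning site was expanded with additional unique restriction sites and supplied with a Kozak-context start codon and stop codons in all three reading frames. It is maintained in E. coli as a high-copy plasmid through a ColE1/pUC-type origin and is selected with ampicillin via the β-lactamase gene and its native promoter. An f1 origin and remnants of the lac region (lac promoter, operator, CAP site, lacI and lacZα fragments) are carried over from the parental backbone and have no stated role in the design. The sequenced record is 5,665 nt.

The payload is mouse Pparg isoform 1 (PPARγ1), the nuclear receptor that binds PPAR response elements and acts as a key regulator of adipocyte differentiation and glucose homeostasis. The coding sequence is fused at its N terminus to three tandem FLAG epitopes supplied by the backbone, allowing detection or immunoprecipitation with anti-FLAG reagents. Transcription in mammalian cells is driven by the simian cytomegalovirus IE94 enhancer/promoter, and an SV40 polyadenylation signal lies downstream of the insert. An SP6 promoter sits between the CMV promoter and the tag, so sense RNA could in principle be made in vitro, while T7 and T3 promoters lie downstream in the opposite orientation. SP6 and T7 are also the listed sequencing primers. The restriction sites used to insert the gene are not recorded.

The stated purpose is overexpression of PPARγ1 in mammalian cells. The associated publication concerns ubiquitination-mediated degradation of PPARγ and its effect on adipocyte differentiation.
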