Features (pLannotate 1.2.2; 18 found; start..end, strand, type, name):
      1..978     +  promoter       CMV IE94 promoter: enhancer/promoter region of simian cytomegalovirus major immediate early transcription unit IE94
   1013..1031    +  promoter       SP6 promoter: promoter for bacteriophage SP6 RNA polymerase
   1110..1130    +  CDS            FLAG (fragment): FLAG® epitope tag, followed by an enterokinase cleavage site
   1137..1157    +  CDS            FLAG (fragment): FLAG® epitope tag, followed by an enterokinase cleavage site
   1164..1184    +  CDS            FLAG (fragment): FLAG® epitope tag, followed by an enterokinase cleavage site
   1218..2651    +  CDS            Pparg (fragment): PPARG_MOUSE - Also known as Nr1c3. Experimental evidence at protein level: Swiss-Prot protein existence level 1. Nuclear receptor that binds peroxisome proliferators such as hypolipidemic drugs and fatty acids. Once activated by a ligand, the nuclear receptor binds to DNA specific PPAR response elements (PPRE) and modulates the transcription of its target genes, such as acyl-CoA oxidase. It therefore controls the peroxisomal beta-oxidation pathway of fatty acids. Key regulator of adipocyte differentiation and glucose homeostasis. ARF6 acts as a key regulator of the tissue-specific adipocyte P2
   2672..2690    -  promoter       T7 promoter: promoter for bacteriophage T7 RNA polymerase
   2695..2829    -  polyA_signal   SV40 poly(A) signal: SV40 polyadenylation signal
   2942..2960    -  promoter       T3 promoter: promoter for bacteriophage T3 RNA polymerase
   3005..3021    -  protein_bind   lac operator: The lac repressor binds to the lac operator to inhibit transcription in E. coli. This inhibition can be relieved by adding lactose or isopropyl-β-D-thiogalactopyranoside (IPTG). lac repressor encoded by lacI
   3029..3059    -  promoter       lac promoter: promoter for the E. coli lac operon
   3074..3095    -  protein_bind   CAP binding site: CAP binding activates transcription in the presence of cAMP. E. coli catabolite activator protein
   3108..3200    -  CDS            lacI (fragment): lac repressor; lacI; The lac repressor binds to the lac operator to inhibit transcription in E. coli. This inhibition can be relieved by adding lactose or isopropyl-β-D-thiogalactopyranoside (IPTG).
   3383..3971    -  rep_origin     ori: high-copy-number ColE1/pMB1/pBR322/pUC origin of replication
   4142..5002    -  CDS            AmpR: β-lactamase; bla; confers resistance to ampicillin, carbenicillin, and related antibiotics
   5003..5107    -  promoter       AmpR promoter: bla
   5160..5588    -  rep_origin     f1 ori (sequence partly withheld): f1 bacteriophage origin of replication; arrow indicates direction of (+) strand synthesis
   5593..5659    -  CDS            lacZα (fragment): LacZα fragment of β-galactosidase; lacZ fragment
>Addgene plasmid #78769 | PCS4 3XFLAG-PPARgamma1 | addgene full sequence | sequence record 341222 | Addgene NGS Result
GCCAATTCAATATGGCGTATATGGACTCATGCCAATTCAATATGGTGGATCTGGACCTGTGCCAATTCAA
TATGGCGTATATGGACTCGTGCCAATTCAATATGGTGGATCTGGACCCCAGCCAATTCAATATGGCGGAC
TTGGCACCATGCCAATTCAATATGGCGGACCTGGCACTGTGCCAACTGGGGAGGGGTCTACTTGGCACGG
TGCCAAGTTTGAGGAGGGGTCTTGGCCCTGTGCCAAGTCCGCCATATTGAATTGGCATGGTGCCAATAAT
GGCGGCCATATTGGCTATATGCCAGGATCAATATATAGGCAATATCCAATATGGCCCTATGCCAATATGG
CTATTGGCCAGGTTCAATACTATGTATTGGCCCTATGCCATATAGTATTCCATATATGGGTTTTCCTATT
GACGTAGATAGCCCCTCCCAATGGGCGGTCCCATATACCATATATGGGGCTTCCTAATACCGCCCATAGC
CACTCCCCCATTGACGTCAATGGTCTCTATATATGGTCTTTCCTATTGACGTCATATGGGCGGTCCTATT
GACGTATATGGCGCCTCCCCCATTGACGTCAATTACGGTAAATGGCCCGCCTGGCTCAATGCCCATTGAC
GTCAATAGGACCACCCACCATTGACGTCAATGGGATGGCTCATTGCCCATTCATATCCGTTCTCACGCCC
CCTATTGACGTCAATGACGGTAAATGGCCCACTTGGCAGTACATCAATATCTATTAATAGTAACTTGGCA
AGTACATTACTATTGGAAGTACGCCAGGGTACATTGGCAGTACTCCCATTGACGTCAATGGCGGTAAATG
GCCCGCGATGGCTGCCAAGTACATCCCCATTGACGTCAATGGGGAGGGGCAATGACGCAAATGGGCGTTC
CATTGACGTAAATGGGCGGTAGGCGTGCCTAATGGGAGGTCTATATAAGCAATGCTCGTTTAGGGAACCG
CCATTCTGCCTGGGGACGTCGGAGCAAGCTTGATTTAGGTGACACTATAGAATACAAGCTACTTGTTCTT
TTTGCAGGATCCCATCGATTGTACAGATATCTGGCGCGCCTACCATGGGGCCCGGCGACTACAAGGATGA
CGATGACAAGGGCGACTACAAGGATGACGATGACAAGGGCGACTACAAGGATGACGATGACAAGGGCCGG
CCTAAGATCTGGAATTCAAGGCCTCTCGAGATGACCATGGTTGACACAGAGATGCCATTCTGGCCCACCA
ACTTCGGAATCAGCTCTGTGGACCTCTCCGTGATGGAAGACCACTCGCATTCCTTTGACATCAAGCCCTT
TACCACAGTTGATTTCTCCAGCATTTCTGCTCCACACTATGAAGACATTCCATTCACAAGAGCTGACCCA
ATGGTTGCTGATTACAAATATGACCTGAAGCTCCAAGAATACCAAAGTGCGATCAAAGTAGAACCTGCAT
CTCCACCTTATTATTCTGAAAAGACCCAGCTCTACAACAGGCCTCATGAAGAACCTTCTAACTCCCTCAT
GGCCATTGAGTGCCGAGTCTGTGGGGATAAAGCATCAGGCTTCCACTATGGAGTTCATGCTTGTGAAGGA
TGCAAGGGTTTTTTCCGAAGAACCATCCGATTGAAGCTTATTTATGATAGGTGTGATCTTAACTGCCGGA
TCCACAAAAAAAGTAGAAATAAATGTCAGTACTGTCGGTTTCAGAAGTGCCTTGCTGTGGGGATGTCTCA
CAATGCCATCAGGTTTGGGCGGATGCCACAGGCCGAGAAGGAGAAGCTGTTGGCGGAGATCTCCAGTGAT
ATCGACCAGCTGAACCCAGAGTCTGCTGATCTGCGAGCCCTGGCAAAGCATTTGTATGACTCATACATAA
AGTCCTTCCCGCTGACCAAAGCCAAGGCGAGGGCGATCTTGACAGGAAAGACAACGGACAAATCACCATT
TGTCATCTACGACATGAATTCCTTAATGATGGGAGAAGATAAAATCAAGTTCAAACATATCACCCCCCTG
CAGGAGCAGAGCAAAGAGGTGGCCATCCGAATTTTTCAAGGGTGCCAGTTTCGATCCGTAGAAGCCGTGC
AAGAGATCACAGAGTATGCCAAAAATATCCCTGGTTTCATTAACCTTGATTTGAATGACCAAGTGACTCT
GCTCAAGTATGGTGTCCATGAGATCATCTACACGATGCTGGCCTCCCTGATGAATAAAGATGGAGTCCTC
ATCTCAGAGGGCCAAGGATTCATGACCAGGGAGTTCCTCAAAAGCCTGCGGAAGCCCTTTGGTGACTTTA
TGGAGCCTAAGTTTGAGTTTGCTGTGAAGTTCAATGCACTGGAATTAGATGACAGTGACTTGGCTATATT
TATAGCTGTCATTATTCTCAGTGGAGACCGCCCAGGCTTGCTGAACGTGAAGCCCATCGAGGACATCCAA
GACAACCTGCTGCAGGCCCTGGAACTGCAGCTCAAGCTGAATCACCCAGAGTCCTCTCAGCTGTTCGCCA
AGGTGCTCCAGAAGATGACAGACCTCAGGCAGATCGTCACAGAGCACGTGCAGCTACTGCATGTGATCAA
GAAGACAGAGACAGACATGAGCCTTCACCCCCTGCTCCAGGAGATCTACAAGGACTTGTACTAGTCTAGA
TAGCTAGCCTCCCTATAGTGAGTCGTATTACGTAGATCCAGACATGATAAGATACATTGATGAGTTTGGA
CAAACCACAACTAGAATGCAGTGAAAAAAATGCTTTATTTGTGAAATTTGTGATGCTATTGCTTTATTTG
TAACCATTATAAGCTGCAATAAACAAGTTAACAACAACAATTGCATTCATTTTATGTTTCAGGTTCAGGG
GGAGGTGTGGGAGGTTTTTTAATTCGCGGCCGCGGCGCCAATGCATTGGGCCCGGTACCCAGCTTTTGTT
CCCTTTAGTGAGGGTTAATTGCGCGCTTGGCGTAATCATGGTCATAGCTGTTTCCTGTGTGAAATTGTTA
TCCGCTCACAATTCCACACAACATACGAGCCGGGAGCATAAAGTGTAAAGCCTGGGGTGCCTAATGAGTG
AGCTAACTCACATTAATTGCGTTGCGCTCACTGCCCGCTTTCCAGTCGGGAAACCTGTCGTGCCAGCTGC
ATTAATGAATCGGCCAACGCGCGGGGAGAGGCGGTTTGCGTATTGGGCGCTCTTCCGCTTCCTCGCTCAC
TGACTCGCTGCGCTCGGTCGTTCGGCTGCGGCGAGCGGTATCAGCTCACTCAAAGGCGGTAATACGGTTA
TCCACAGAATCAGGGGATAACGCAGGAAAGAACATGTGAGCAAAAGGCCAGCAAAAGGCCAGGAACCGTA
AAAAGGCCGCGTTGCTGGCGTTTTTCCATAGGCTCCGCCCCCCTGACGAGCATCACAAAAATCGACGCTC
AAGTCAGAGGTGGCGAAACCCGACAGGACTATAAAGATACCAGGCGTTTCCCCCTGGAAGCTCCCTCGTG
CGCTCTCCTGTTCCGACCCTGCCGCTTACCGGATACCTGTCCGCCTTTCTCCCTTCGGGAAGCGTGGCGC
TTTCTCATAGCTCACGCTGTAGGTATCTCAGTTCGGTGTAGGTCGTTCGCTCCAAGCTGGGCTGTGTGCA
CGAACCCCCCGTTCAGCCCGACCGCTGCGCCTTATCCGGTAACTATCGTCTTGAGTCCAACCCGGTAAGA
CACGACTTATCGCCACTGGCAGCAGCCACTGGTAACAGGATTAGCAGAGCGAGGTATGTAGGCGGTGCTA
CAGAGTTCTTGAAGTGGTGGCCTAACTACGGCTACACTAGAAGAACAGTATTTGGTATCTGCGCTCTGCT
GAAGCCAGTTACCTTCGGAAAAAGAGTTGGTAGCTCTTGATCCGGCAAACAAACCACCGCTGGTAGCGGT
GGTTTTTTTGTTTGCAAGCAGCAGATTACGCGCAGAAAAAAAGGATCTCAAGAAGATCCTTTGATCTTTT
CTACGGGGTCTGACGCTCAGTGGAACGAAAACTCACGTTAAGGGATTTTGGTCATGAGATTATCAAAAAG
GATCTTCACCTAGATCCTTTTAAATTAAAAATGAAGTTTTAAATCAATCTAAAGTATATATGAGTAAACT
TGGTCTGACAGTTACCAATGCTTAATCAGTGAGGCACCTATCTCAGCGATCTGTCTATTTCGTTCATCCA
TAGTTGCCTGACTCCCCGTCGTGTAGATAACTACGATACGGGAGGGCTTACCATCTGGCCCCAGTGCTGC
AATGATACCGCGAGACCCACGCTCACCGGCTCCAGATTTATCAGCAATAAACCAGCCAGCCGGAAGGGCC
GAGCGCAGAAGTGGTCCTGCAACTTTATCCGCCTCCATCCAGTCTATTAATTGTTGCCGGGAAGCTAGAG
TAAGTAGTTCGCCAGTTAATAGTTTGCGCAACGTTGTTGCCATTGCTACAGGCATCGTGGTGTCACGCTC
GTCGTTTGGTATGGCTTCATTCAGCTCCGGTTCCCAACGATCAAGGCGAGTTACATGATCCCCCATGTTG
TGCAAAAAAGCGGTTAGCTCCTTCGGTCCTCCGATCGTTGTCAGAAGTAAGTTGGCCGCAGTGTTATCAC
TCATGGTTATGGCAGCACTGCATAATTCTCTTACTGTCATGCCATCCGTAAGATGCTTTTCTGTGACTGG
TGAGTACTCAACCAAGTCATTCTGAGAATAGTGTATGCGGCGACCGAGTTGCTCTTGCCCGGCGTCAATA
CGGGATAATACCGCGCCACATAGCAGAACTTTAAAAGTGCTCATCATTGGAAAACGTTCTTCGGGGCGAA
AACTCTCAAGGATCTTACCGCTGTTGAGATCCAGTTCGATGTAACCCACTCGTGCACCCAACTGATCTTC
AGCATCTTTTACTTTCACCAGCGTTTCTGGGTGAGCAAAAACAGGAAGGCAAAATGCCGCAAAAAAGGGA
ATAAGGGCGACACGGAAATGTTGAATACTCATACTCTTCCTTTTTCAATATTATTGAAGCATTTATCAGG
GTTATTGTCTCATGAGCGGATACATATTTGAATGTATTTAGAAAAATAAACAAATAGGGGTTCCGCGCAC
ATTTCCCCGAAAAGTGCCACCTAAATTGTAAGCGTTAATATTTTGTTAAAATTCGCGTTAAATTTTTGTT
AAATCAGCTCATTTTTTAACCAATAGGCCGAAATCGGCAAAATCCCTTATAAATCAAAAGAATAGACCGA
GATAGGGT
[37 nt withheld, positions 5259-5295]
AAAGAACGTGGACTCCAACGTCAAAGG
[49 nt withheld, positions 5323-5371]
T
[91 nt withheld, positions 5373-5463]
G
[124 nt withheld, positions 5465-5588]
CCCATTCGCCATTCAGGCTGCGCAACTGTTGGGAAGGGCGATCGGTGCGGGCCTCTTCGCTATTACGCCA
GTCGACC
