>Addgene plasmid #78769 | PCS4 3XFLAG-PPARgamma1 | addgene partial sequence | sequence record 149551 | CMV-F 5'-CGCAAATGGGCGGTAGGCGTG-3'
GCATGCTCGTTTAGGGAACCGCCATTCTGCCTGGGGACGTCGGAGCAAGCTTGATTTAGGTGACACTATA
GAATACAAGCTACTTGTTCTTTTTGCAGGATCCCATCGATTGTACAGATATCTGGCGCGCCTACCATGGG
GCCCGGCGACTACAAGGATGACGATGACAAGGGCGACTACAAGGATGACGATGACAAGGGCGACTACAAG
GATGACGATGACAAGGGCCGGCCTAAGATCTGGAATTCAAGGCCTCTCGAGATGACCATGGTTGACACAG
AGATGCCATTCTGGCCCACCAACTTCGGAATCAGCTCTGTGGACCTCTCCGTGATGGAAGACCACTCGCA
TTCCTTTGACATCAAGCCCTTTACCACAGTTGATTTCTCCAGCATTTCTGCTCCACACTATGAAGACATT
CCATTCACAAGAGCTGACCCAATGGTTGCTGATTACAAATATGACCTGAAGCTCCAAGAATACCAAAGTG
CGATCAAAGTAGAACCTGCATCTCCACCTTATTATTCTGAAAAGACCCAGCTCTACAACAGGCCTCATGA
AGAACCTTCTAACTCCCTCATGGCCATTGAGTGCCGAGTCTGTGGGGATAAAGCATCAGGCTTCCACTAT
GGAGTTCATGCTTGTGAAGGATGCAAGGGTTTTTTCCGAAGAACCATCCGATTGAAGCTTATTTATGATA
GGTGTGATCTTAACTGCCGGATCCACAAAAAAAGTAGAAATAAATGTCAGTACTGTCGGTTTCAGAAGTG
CCTTGCTGTGGGGATGTCTCACAATGCCATCAGGTTTGGGCGGATGCCACAGGCCGAGAAGGAGAAGCTG
TTGGCGGAGATCTCCAGTGATATCGACCAGCTGA
