>Addgene plasmid #78769 | PCS4 3XFLAG-PPARgamma1 | addgene partial sequence | sequence record 149553 | EBV-rev 5'-GTGGTTTGTCCAAACTCATC-3'
TATACGACTCACTATAGGGAGGCTAGCTATCTAGACTAGTACAAGTCCTTGTAGATCTCCTGGAGCAGGG
GGTGAAGGCTCATGTCTGTCTCTGTCTTCTTGATCACATGCAGTAGCTGCACGTGCTCTGTGACGATCTG
CCTGAGGTCTGTCATCTTCTGGAGCACCTTGGCGAACAGCTGAGAGGACTCTGGGTGATTCAGCTTGAGC
TGCAGTTCCAGGGCCTGCAGCAGGTTGTCTTGGATGTCCTCGATGGGCTTCACGTTCAGCAAGCCTGGGC
GGTCTCCACTGAGAATAATGACAGCTATAAATATAGCCAAGTCACTGTCATCTAATTCCAGTGCATTGAA
CTTCACAGCAAACTCAAACTTAGGCTCCATAAAGTCACCAAAGGGCTTCCGCAGGCTTTTGAGGAACTCC
CTGGTCATGAATCCTTGGCCCTCTGAGATGAGGACTCCATCTTTATTCATCAGGGAGGCCAGCATCGTGT
AGATGATCTCATGGACACCATACTTGAGCAGAGTCACTTGGTCATTCAAATCAAGGTTAATGAAACCAGG
GATATTTTTGGCATACTCTGTGATCTCTTGCACGGCTTCTACGGATCGAAACTGGCACCCTTGAAAAATT
CGGATGGCCACCTCTTTGCTCTGCTCCTGCAGGGGGGTGATATGTTTGAACTTGATTTTATCTTCTCCCA
TCATTAAGGAATTCATGTCGTAGATGACAAATGGTGATTTGTCCGTTGTCTTTCCTGTCAAGATCGCCCT
CGCCTTGGCTTTGGTCAGCGGGAAGGACTTTATGTATGAGTCATACAAATGCTTTGCCAGGGCTCG
